Addgene plasmid #221951: ATP6 DdCBE G2
Purpose: Expresses mitochondrial cytosine base editor arm in mammalian cells
Depositing lab: Stephen Ekker. Depositing organization: Mayo Foundation for Medical Education and Research. Publication: Unconstrained Precision Mitochondrial Genome Editing with alphaDdCBEs. Castillo SR, Simone BW, Clark KJ, Devaux P, Ekker SC. Hum Gene Ther. 2024 Sep 24. doi: 10.1089/hum.2024.073. PubMed 39212664.
Backbone
  Vector backbone: pCMV
  Backbone size w/o insert (bp): 4717
  Vector type: Mammalian Expression, CRISPR
  Selectable markers: Blasticidin
Growth in bacteria
  Bacterial resistance: Ampicillin, 100 μg/mL
  Growth temperature: 30°C
  Growth strain: NEB Stable
  Copy number: High Copy
Gene/Insert
  Gene/Insert name: COX8A MTS-3xFLAG-TALE NT-T-ATP6 TALE G2 repeats-TALE CTD-DddAtox 1397N-UGI-ATP5B 3'UTR
  Species: Synthetic
  Insert size (bp): 2929
  Mutation: See depositor comments
  Promoter: CMV
  Tag / fusion protein: 3xFLAG (N terminal on backbone)
  Cloning method: Golden Gate
  Sequencing primers: 5′ T7; 3′ ACACCCGCCGCGCTTAATGC
Terms and licenses: Academic/Nonprofit Terms; Industry Terms: Not Available to Industry
Depositor comments: Addgene's NGS results found a mixed population of A/T nucleotides at position 2,840 that may result in a N646I mutation in the insert. This site defines the specificity of a DNA-binding protein for one 3’-terminal base within a 15-bp-long sequence. The mutation's effect on the affinity of the protein should be minimal. 5' Cloning Site: BsmBI (Not Destroyed), 3' Cloning Site: BsmBI (Not Destroyed). Please visit https://www.biorxiv.org/content/10.1101/2024.05.13.593977v1 for bioRxiv preprint.
How to cite: ATP6 DdCBE G2 was a gift from Stephen Ekker (Addgene plasmid # 221951 ; http://n2t.net/addgene:221951 ; RRID:Addgene_221951)
