[The description below was written by a language model from this plasmid's Addgene catalogue record and pLannotate feature annotations shown in this document.]
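Description:
ATP6 DdCBE G2 is a 7.6 kb mammalian expression plasmid on a pCMV backbone that encodes one arm of a TALE-based mitochondrial cytosine base editor (DdCBE) directed at the mitochondrial ATP6 gene. It is propagated in E. coli through a high-copy ColE1/pUC-type origin with ampicillin selection (AmpR under its own bla promoter), and it also carries an f1 phage origin. For selection in mammalian cells, a cassette with SV40 early and bacterial EM7 promoters drives the blasticidin S deaminase gene, followed by an SV40 polyadenylation signal. The short bleomycin-resistance fragments annotated after BSD appear to be backbone remnants rather than a functional marker.

The payload is a synthetic fusion protein expressed from the CMV enhancer/promoter, with a T7 promoter just upstream of the open reading frame. It begins with the COX8A mitochondrial targeting sequence, which directs import into the mitochondrial matrix, followed by a 3xFLAG epitope for detection. Next come a TALE N-terminal domain, a custom repeat array (G2) assembled by Golden Gate cloning through retained BsmBI sites, and a TALE C-terminal domain. The repeat region itself is unannotated in the feature table, falling between the avrXa10- and avrBs3-like fragments. The TALE is fused to the 1397N split half of the DddA double-stranded DNA cytidine deaminase toxin domain and to a uracil glycosylase inhibitor (UGI), which blocks excision of the uracil intermediate. An ATP5B 3′UTR follows the coding sequence. Because split DddA is active only when reconstituted, this arm is presumably used with a partner carrying the complementary half. The depositor notes a mixed A/T population at one position, possibly giving N646I in the residue specifying the 3′-terminal base of the 15-bp target, with minimal expected effect.
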