Features (pLannotate 1.2.2; 26 found; start..end, strand, type, name):
     28..80      -  misc_feature   bom (fragment): basis of mobility region from pBR322
    235..614     +  enhancer       CMV enhancer: human cytomegalovirus immediate early enhancer
    615..818     +  promoter       CMV promoter: human cytomegalovirus (CMV) immediate early promoter
    814..847     +  LTR            5' LTR (truncated) (fragment): truncated 5' long terminal repeat (LTR) from HIV-1
    863..881     +  promoter       T7 promoter: promoter for bacteriophage T7 RNA polymerase
    910..993     +  CDS            COX8A (fragment): COX8A_HUMAN - Also known as COX8, COX8L. Experimental evidence at protein level: Swiss-Prot protein existence level 1. Component of the cytochrome c oxidase, the last enzyme in the mitochondrial electron transport chain which drives oxidative phosphorylation. The respiratory chain contains 3 multisubunit complexes succinate dehydrogenase (complex II, CII), ubiquinol- cytochrome c oxidoreductase (cytochrome b-c1 complex, complex III, CIII) and cytochrome c oxidase (complex IV, CIV), that cooperate to transfer electrons derived from NADH and succinate to molecular oxygen, creating an electrochem
    994..1059    +  CDS            3xFLAG: three tandem FLAG® epitope tags, followed by an enterokinase cleavage site
   1072..1578    +  CDS            avrXa10 (fragment): AVX10_XANOO - Experimental evidence at protein level: Swiss-Prot protein existence level 1. Avirulence protein. Induces the hypersensitive response (HR)in rice plants carrying the resistance gene Xa10. Activity depends on the presence of the core repeat domains; replacement with repeat domains from other proteins (AvrBs3 of X.euvesicatoria (AC P14727) or AvrXa7 of this organism) does not elicit the HR. Probably acts as a transcription factor in its host plant (rice) to induce plant resistance or disease. From Xanthomonas oryzae pv. oryzae.
   2965..3084    +  CDS            avrBs3 (fragment): AVRB3_XANEU - Experimental evidence at protein level: Swiss-Prot protein existence level 1. Avirulence protein. Acts as a transcription factor in C.annuum plants. In susceptible plants lacking the Bs3 resistance gene induces expression of a number of genes, including genes homologous to a family of auxin-induced genes, alpha-expansin genes, pectate lyase, anthocyanidin glucoside rhamnosyl transferase and at least one transcription factor, UPA20. Their expression leads to plant hypertrophy in mesophyll cells, probably mainly mediated by UPA20 (PubMed:17962565). In resistant plants induces the h
   3085..3420    +  CDS            dddA (fragment): DDDA_BURC1 - Experimental evidence at protein level: Swiss-Prot protein existence level 1. Toxic component of a toxin-immunity protein module, which functions as a cellular contact-dependent growth inhibition (CDI) system. CDI modules allow bacteria to communicate with and inhibit the growth of closely related neighboring bacteria in a contact-dependent fashion. Bacteria that have this module inhibit or kill bacteria without it, giving them a growth advantage. Probably specifically inhibited by cognate immunity protein DddI (Probable). The C-terminal 163 residue fragment has double-stranded DN
   3430..3678    +  CDS            UGI: UNGI_BPPB2 - Experimental evidence at protein level: Swiss-Prot protein existence level 1. This protein binds specifically and reversibly to the host uracil-DNA glycosylase, preventing removal of uracil residues from PBS2 DNA by the host uracil-excision repair system. From Bacillus phage PBS2 (Bacteriophage PBS2).
   3836..3857    +  promoter       SV40 promoter (fragment): SV40 enhancer and early promoter
   3878..4306    +  rep_origin     f1 ori (sequence partly withheld): f1 bacteriophage origin of replication; arrow indicates direction of (+) strand synthesis
   4320..4649    +  promoter       SV40 promoter: SV40 enhancer and early promoter
   4697..4744    +  promoter       EM7 promoter: synthetic bacterial promoter&nbsp
   4763..5161    +  CDS            BSD: blasticidin S deaminase; Aspergillus terreus BSD; confers resistance to blasticidin
   5162..5189    +  CDS            BleoR (fragment): antibiotic-binding protein; Sh ble from Streptoalloteichus hindustanus; confers resistance to bleomycin, phleomycin, and Zeocin™
   5199..5324    +  CDS            ble (fragment): BLE_KLEPN - Experimental evidence at protein level: Swiss-Prot protein existence level 1. Binding protein with a strong affinity to the bleomycin family of antibiotics. Binds to CL990; an antimitotic-antibiotic compound. From Klebsiella pneumoniae.
   5319..5440    +  polyA_signal   SV40 poly(A) signal: SV40 polyadenylation signal
   5513..5529    -  protein_bind   lac operator: The lac repressor binds to the lac operator to inhibit transcription in E. coli. This inhibition can be relieved by adding lactose or isopropyl-β-D-thiogalactopyranoside (IPTG). lac repressor encoded by lacI
   5537..5567    -  promoter       lac promoter: promoter for the E. coli lac operon
   5582..5603    -  protein_bind   CAP binding site: CAP binding activates transcription in the presence of cAMP. E. coli catabolite activator protein
   5616..5708    -  CDS            lacI (fragment): lac repressor; lacI; The lac repressor binds to the lac operator to inhibit transcription in E. coli. This inhibition can be relieved by adding lactose or isopropyl-β-D-thiogalactopyranoside (IPTG).
   5891..6479    -  rep_origin     ori: high-copy-number ColE1/pMB1/pBR322/pUC origin of replication
   6650..7510    -  CDS            AmpR: β-lactamase; bla; confers resistance to ampicillin, carbenicillin, and related antibiotics
   7511..7615    -  promoter       AmpR promoter: bla
>Addgene plasmid #221951 | ATP6 DdCBE G2 | addgene full sequence | sequence record 438700 | Addgene NGS Result
GACGGATCGGGAGATCTCCCGATCCCCTATGGTGCACTCTCAGTACAATCTGCTCTGATGCCGCATAGTT
AAGCCAGTATCTGCTCCCTGCTTGTGTGTTGGAGGTCGCTGAGTAGTGCGCGAGCAAAATTTAAGCTACA
ACAAGGCAAGGCTTGACCGACAATTGCATGAAGAATCTGCTTAGGGTTAGGCGTTTTGCGCTGCTTCGCG
ATGTACGGGCCAGATATACGCGTTGACATTGATTATTGACTAGTTATTAATAGTAATCAATTACGGGGTC
ATTAGTTCATAGCCCATATATGGAGTTCCGCGTTACATAACTTACGGTAAATGGCCCGCCTGGCTGACCG
CCCAACGACCCCCGCCCATTGACGTCAATAATGACGTATGTTCCCATAGTAACGCCAATAGGGACTTTCC
ATTGACGTCAATGGGTGGAGTATTTACGGTAAACTGCCCACTTGGCAGTACATCAAGTGTATCATATGCC
AAGTACGCCCCCTATTGACGTCAATGACGGTAAATGGCCCGCCTGGCATTATGCCCAGTACATGACCTTA
TGGGACTTTCCTACTTGGCAGTACATCTACGTATTAGTCATCGCTATTACCATGGTGATGCGGTTTTGGC
AGTACATCAATGGGCGTGGATAGCGGTTTGACTCACGGGGATTTCCAAGTCTCCACCCCATTGACGTCAA
TGGGAGTTTGTTTTGGCACCAAAATCAACGGGACTTTCCAAAATGTCGTAACAACTCCGCCCCATTGACG
CAAATGGGCGGTAGGCGTGTACGGTGGGAGGTCTATATAAGCAGAGCTCTCTGGCTAACTAGAGAACCCA
CTGCTTACTGGCTTATCGAAATTAATACGACTCACTATAGGGAGACCCAAGCTGGCTAGCACCATGGCCT
CCGTTCTGACCCCGCTGCTGCTGCGTGGCCTGACCGGCTCCGCTCGTCGTCTGCCAGTTCCGCGTGCGAA
AATCCATTCCCTGGACTACAAAGACCATGACGGTGATTATAAAGATCATGACATCGATTACAAGGATGAC
GATGACAAGATGGACATCGCGGATCTGCGTACCCTGGGTTACAGCCAGCAGCAGCAGGAGAAGATCAAGC
CAAAGGTGCGCAGCACCGTGGCCCAGCACCATGAAGCTCTGGTGGGTCACGGCTTCACCCACGCGCACAT
CGTGGCTCTGAGCCAGCACCCAGCCGCGCTGGGTACCGTGGCCGTGAAATATCAGGACATGATTGCTGCC
CTGCCAGAGGCTACCCATGAAGCGATTGTGGGTGTGGGCAAGCAGTGGAGCGGTGCTCGTGCGCTGGAGG
CCCTGCTGACCGTGGCCGGTGAACTGCGTGGCCCGCCGCTGCAGCTGGATACCGGCCAGCTGCTGAAAAT
CGCGAAACGTGGCGGTGTGACCGCTGTGGAAGCTGTGCATGCCTGGCGTAATGCTCTGACCGGTGCCCCC
CTGAACCTGACCCCGGACCAAGTGGTGGCTATCGCCAGCAACATTGGCGGCAAGCAAGCGCTCGAAACGG
TGCAGCGGCTGTTGCCGGTGCTGTGCCAGGACCATGGCCTGACCCCGGACCAAGTGGTGGCTATCGCCAG
CAACGGTGGCGGCAAGCAAGCGCTCGAAACGGTGCAGCGGCTGTTGCCGGTGCTGTGCCAGGACCATGGC
CTGACTCCGGACCAAGTGGTGGCTATCGCCAGCCACGATGGCGGCAAGCAAGCGCTCGAAACGGTGCAGC
GGCTGTTGCCGGTGCTGTGCCAGGACCATGGCCTGACCCCGGACCAAGTGGTGGCTATCGCCAGCAACAT
TGGCGGCAAGCAAGCGCTCGAAACGGTGCAGCGGCTGTTGCCGGTGCTGTGCCAGGACCATGGCCTGACC
CCGGACCAAGTGGTGGCTATCGCCAGCAACATTGGCGGCAAGCAAGCGCTCGAAACGGTGCAGCGGCTGT
TGCCGGTGCTGTGCCAGGACCATGGCCTGACCCCGGACCAAGTGGTGGCTATCGCCAGCAACGGTGGCGG
CAAGCAAGCGCTCGAAACGGTGCAGCGGCTGTTGCCGGTGCTGTGCCAGGACCATGGCCTGACCCCGGAC
CAAGTGGTGGCTATCGCCAGCAACATTGGCGGCAAGCAAGCGCTCGAAACGGTGCAGCGGCTGTTGCCGG
TGCTGTGCCAGGACCATGGCCTCACACCCGATCAGGTCGTGGCTATCGCCAGCAACAATGGCGGCAAGCA
AGCGCTCGAAACGGTGCAGCGGCTGTTGCCGGTGCTGTGCCAGGACCATGGCCTGACCCCGGACCAAGTG
GTGGCTATCGCCAGCAACATTGGCGGCAAGCAAGCGCTCGAAACGGTGCAGCGGCTGTTGCCGGTGCTGT
GCCAGGACCATGGCCTGACCCCGGACCAAGTGGTGGCTATCGCCAGCAACAATGGCGGCAAGCAAGCGCT
CGAAACGGTGCAGCGGCTGTTGCCGGTGCTGTGCCAGGACCATGGCCTGACCCCGGACCAAGTGGTGGCT
ATCGCCAGCAACAATGGCGGCAAGCAAGCGCTCGAAACGGTGCAGCGGCTGTTGCCGGTGCTGTGCCAGG
ACCATGGCCTGACCCCGGACCAAGTGGTGGCTATCGCCAGCAACAATGGCGGCAAGCAAGCGCTCGAAAC
GGTGCAGCGGCTGTTGCCGGTGCTGTGCCAGGACCATGGCCTGACCCCGGACCAAGTGGTGGCTATCGCC
AGCAACAATGGCGGCAAGCAAGCGCTCGAAACGGTGCAGCGGCTGTTGCCGGTGCTGTGCCAGGACCATG
GCCTGACCCCGGACCAAGTGGTGGCTATCGCCAGCAACAWTGGCGGCAAGCAAGCGCTCGAAACGGTGCA
GCGGCTGTTGCCGGTGCTGTGCCAGGACCATGGCCTGACCCCGGACCAAGTGGTGGCTATCGCCAGCAAC
ATTGGCGGCAAGCAAGCGCTCGAAAGCATTGTGGCCCAGCTGAGCCGGCCTGATCCGGCGTTGGCCGCGT
TGACCAACGATCACCTGGTGGCCCTGGCCTGCCTGGGCGGTCGTCCGGCCCTGGATGCGGTGAAGAAAGG
CCTGGGTGGATCCGGCAGCTACGCCCTGGGTCCGTATCAGATTAGCGCCCCGCAGCTGCCAGCTTACAAT
GGTCAGACCGTGGGTACCTTCTACTATGTGAACGACGCGGGCGGTCTGGAGAGCAAGGTGTTTAGCAGCG
GCGGTCCAACCCCGTACCCAAACTATGCCAATGCCGGTCATGTGGAGGGTCAGAGCGCCCTGTTCATGCG
TGATAACGGCATCAGCGAGGGTCTGGTGTTCCACAACAACCCGGAAGGCACCTGCGGTTTTTGCGTGAAC
ATGACCGAGACCCTGCTGCCGGAAAACGCGAAAATGACCGTGGTGCCGCCGGAAGGTTCTGGCGGCTCAA
CTAATCTGAGCGACATCATTGAGAAGGAGACTGGGAAACAGCTGGTCATTCAGGAGTCCATCCTGATGCT
GCCTGAGGAGGTGGAGGAAGTGATCGGCAACAAGCCAGAGTCTGACATCCTGGTGCACACCGCCTACGAC
GAGTCCACAGATGAGAATGTGATGCTGCTGACCTCTGACGCCCCCGAGTATAAGCCTTGGGCCCTGGTCA
TCCAGGATTCTAACGGCGAGAATAAGATCAAGATGCTGTGATAAGGGGTCTTTGTCCTCTGTACTGTCTC
TCTCCTTGCCCCTAACCCAAAAAGCTTCATTTTTCTGTGTAGGCTGCACAAGAGCCTTGATTGAAGATAT
ATTCTTTCTGAACAGTATTTAAGGTTTCCAATAAAATGTACACCCCTCAGAACTTCTGAGGCGGAAAGAA
CCAGCTGGGGCTCTAGGGGGTATCCCC
[124 nt withheld, positions 3878-4001]
C
[91 nt withheld, positions 4003-4093]
A
[49 nt withheld, positions 4095-4143]
CCTTTGACGTTGGAGTCCACGTTCTTT
[37 nt withheld, positions 4171-4207]
ACCCTATCTCGGTCTATTCTTTTGATTTATAAGGGATTTTGCCGATTTCGGCCTATTGGTTAAAAAATGA
GCTGATTTAACAAAAATTTAACGCGAATTAATTCTGTGGAATGTGTGTCAGTTAGGGTGTGGAAAGTCCC
CAGGCTCCCCAGCAGGCAGAAGTATGCAAAGCATGCATCTCAATTAGTCAGCAACCAGGTGTGGAAAGTC
CCCAGGCTCCCCAGCAGGCAGAAGTATGCAAAGCATGCATCTCAATTAGTCAGCAACCATAGTCCCGCCC
CTAACTCCGCCCATCCCGCCCCTAACTCCGCCCAGTTCCGCCCATTCTCCGCCCCATGGCTGACTAATTT
TTTTTATTTATGCAGAGGCCGAGGCCGCCTCTGCCTCTGAGCTATTCCAGAAGTAGTGAGGAGGCTTTTT
TGGAGGCCTAGGCTTTTGCAAAAAGCTCCCGGGAGCTTGTATATCCATTTTCGGATCTGATCAGCACGTG
TTGACAATTAATCATCGGCATAGTATATCGGCATAGTATAATACGACAAGGTGAGGAACTAAACCATGGC
CAAGCCTTTGTCTCAAGAAGAATCCACCCTCATTGAAAGAGCAACGGCTACAATCAACAGCATCCCCATC
TCTGAAGACTACAGCGTCGCCAGCGCAGCTCTCTCTAGCGACGGCCGCATCTTCACTGGTGTCAATGTAT
ATCATTTTACTGGGGGACCTTGTGCAGAACTCGTGGTGCTGGGCACTGCTGCTGCTGCGGCAGCTGGCAA
CCTGACTTGTATCGTCGCGATCGGAAATGAGAACAGGGGCATCTTGAGCCCCTGCGGACGGTGCCGACAG
GTGCTTCTCGATCTGCATCCTGGGATCAAAGCCATAGTGAAGGACAGTGATGGACAGCCGACGGCAGTTG
GGATTCGTGAATTGCTGCCCTCTGGTTATGTGTGGGAGGGCTAAGCACTTCGTGGCCGAGGAGCAGGACT
GACACGTGCTACGAGATTTCGATTCCACCGCCGCCTTCTATGAAAGGTTGGGCTTCGGAATCGTTTTCCG
GGACGCCGGCTGGATGATCCTCCAGCGCGGGGATCTCATGCTGGAGTTCTTCGCCCACCCCAACTTGTTT
ATTGCAGCTTATAATGGTTACAAATAAAGCAATAGCATCACAAATTTCACAAATAAAGCATTTTTTTCAC
TGCATTCTAGTTGTGGTTTGTCCAAACTCATCAATGTATCTTATCATGTCTGTATACCGTCGACCTCTAG
CTAGAGCTTGGCGTAATCATGGTCATAGCTGTTTCCTGTGTGAAATTGTTATCCGCTCACAATTCCACAC
AACATACGAGCCGGAAGCATAAAGTGTAAAGCCTGGGGTGCCTAATGAGTGAGCTAACTCACATTAATTG
CGTTGCGCTCACTGCCCGCTTTCCAGTCGGGAAACCTGTCGTGCCAGCTGCATTAATGAATCGGCCAACG
CGCGGGGAGAGGCGGTTTGCGTATTGGGCGCTCTTCCGCTTCCTCGCTCACTGACTCGCTGCGCTCGGTC
GTTCGGCTGCGGCGAGCGGTATCAGCTCACTCAAAGGCGGTAATACGGTTATCCACAGAATCAGGGGATA
ACGCAGGAAAGAACATGTGAGCAAAAGGCCAGCAAAAGGCCAGGAACCGTAAAAAGGCCGCGTTGCTGGC
GTTTTTCCATAGGCTCCGCCCCCCTGACGAGCATCACAAAAATCGACGCTCAAGTCAGAGGTGGCGAAAC
CCGACAGGACTATAAAGATACCAGGCGTTTCCCCCTGGAAGCTCCCTCGTGCGCTCTCCTGTTCCGACCC
TGCCGCTTACCGGATACCTGTCCGCCTTTCTCCCTTCGGGAAGCGTGGCGCTTTCTCATAGCTCACGCTG
TAGGTATCTCAGTTCGGTGTAGGTCGTTCGCTCCAAGCTGGGCTGTGTGCACGAACCCCCCGTTCAGCCC
GACCGCTGCGCCTTATCCGGTAACTATCGTCTTGAGTCCAACCCGGTAAGACACGACTTATCGCCACTGG
CAGCAGCCACTGGTAACAGGATTAGCAGAGCGAGGTATGTAGGCGGTGCTACAGAGTTCTTGAAGTGGTG
GCCTAACTACGGCTACACTAGAAGAACAGTATTTGGTATCTGCGCTCTGCTGAAGCCAGTTACCTTCGGA
AAAAGAGTTGGTAGCTCTTGATCCGGCAAACAAACCACCGCTGGTAGCGGTGGTTTTTTTGTTTGCAAGC
AGCAGATTACGCGCAGAAAAAAAGGATCTCAAGAAGATCCTTTGATCTTTTCTACGGGGTCTGACGCTCA
GTGGAACGAAAACTCACGTTAAGGGATTTTGGTCATGAGATTATCAAAAAGGATCTTCACCTAGATCCTT
TTAAATTAAAAATGAAGTTTTAAATCAATCTAAAGTATATATGAGTAAACTTGGTCTGACAGTTACCAAT
GTTTAATCAGTGAGGCACCTATCTCAGCGATCTGTCTATTTCGTTCATCCATAGTTGCCTGACTCCCCGT
CGTGTAGATAACTACGATACGGGAGGGCTTACCATCTGGCCCCAGTGCTGCAATGATACCGCGAGACCCA
CGCTCACCGGCTCCAGATTTATCAGCAATAAACCAGCCAGCCGGAAGGGCCGAGCGCAGAAGTGGTCCTG
CAACTTTATCCGCCTCCATCCAGTCTATTAATTGTTGCCGGGAAGCTAGAGTAAGTAGTTCGCCAGTTAA
TAGTTTGCGCAACGTTGTTGCCATTGCTACAGGCATCGTGGTGTCACGCTCGTCGTTTGGTATGGCTTCA
TTCAGCTCCGGTTCCCAACGATCAAGGCGAGTTACATGATCCCCCATGTTGTGCAAAAAAGCGGTTAGCT
CCTTCGGTCCTCCGATCGTTGTCAGAAGTAAGTTGGCCGCAGTGTTATCACTCATGGTTATGGCAGCACT
GCATAATTCTCTTACTGTCATGCCATCCGTAAGATGCTTTTCTGTGACTGGTGAGTACTCAACCAAGTCA
TTCTGAGAATAGTGTATGCGGCGACCGAGTTGCTCTTGCCCGGCGTCAATACGGGATAATACCGCGCCAC
ATAGCAGAACTTTAAAAGTGCTCATCATTGGAAAACGTTCTTCGGGGCGAAAACTCTCAAGGATCTTACC
GCTGTTGAGATCCAGTTCGATGTAACCCACTCGTGCACCCAACTGATCTTCAGCATCTTTTACTTTCACC
AGCGTTTCTGGGTGAGCAAAAACAGGAAGGCAAAATGCCGCAAAAAAGGGAATAAGGGCGACACGGAAAT
GTTGAATACTCATACTCTTCCTTTTTCAATATTATTGAAGCATTTATCAGGGTTATTGTCTCATGAGCGG
ATACATATTTGAATGTATTTAGAAAAATAAACAAATAGGGGTTCCGCGCACATTTCCCCGAAAAGTGCCA
CCTGACGTC
