>Addgene plasmid #221951 | ATP6 DdCBE G2 | depositor partial sequence | sequence record 434609 | Partial
ATGGCCTCCGTTCTGACCCCGCTGCTGCTGCGTGGCCTGACCGGCTCCGCTCGTCGTCTGCCAGTTCCGC
GTGCGAAAATCCATTCCCTGGACTACAAAGACCATGACGGTGATTATAAAGATCATGACATCGATTACAA
GGATGACGATGACAAGATGGACATCGCGGATCTGCGTACCCTGGGTTACAGCCAGCAGCAGCAGGAGAAG
ATCAAGCCAAAGGTGCGCAGCACCGTGGCCCAGCACCATGAAGCTCTGGTGGGTCACGGCTTCACCCACG
CGCACATCGTGGCTCTGAGCCAGCACCCAGCCGCGCTGGGTACCGTGGCCGTGAAATATCAGGACATGAT
TGCTGCCCTGCCAGAGGCTACCCATGAAGCGATTGTGGGTGTGGGCAAGCAGTGGAGCGGTGCTCGTGCG
CTGGAGGCCCTGCTGACCGTGGCCGGTGAACTGCGTGGCCCGCCGCTGCAGCTGGATACCGGCCAGCTGC
TGAAAATCGCGAAACGTGGCGGTGTGACCGCTGTGGAAGCTGTGCATGCCTGGCGTAATGCTCTGACCGG
TGCCCCCCTGAACCTGACCCCGGACCAAGTGGTGGCTATCGCCAGCAACATTGGCGGCAAGCAAGCGCTC
GAAACGGTGCAGCGGCTGTTGCCGGTGCTGTGCCAGGACCATGGCCTGACCCCGGACCAAGTGGTGGCTA
TCGCCAGCAACGGTGGCGGCAAGCAAGCGCTCGAAACGGTGCAGCGGCTGTTGCCGGTGCTGTGCCAGGA
CCATGGCCTGACTCCGGACCAAGTGGTGGCTATCGCCAGCCACGATGGCGGCAAGCAAGCGCTCGAAACG
GTGCAGCGGCTGTTGCCGGTGCTGTGCCAGGACCATGGCCTGACCCCGGACCAAGTGGTGGCTATCGCCA
GCAACATTGGCGGCAAGCAAGCGCTCGAAACGGTGCAGCGGCTGTTGCCGGTGCTGTGCCAGGACCATGG
CCTGACCCCGGACCAAGTGGTGGCTATCGCCAGCAACATTGGCGGCAAGCAAGCGCTCGAAACGGTGCAG
CGGCTGTTGCCGGTGCTGTGCCAGGACCATGGCCTGACCCCGGACCAAGTGGTGGCTATCGCCAGCAACG
GTGGCGGCAAGCAAGCGCTCGAAACGGTGCAGCGGCTGTTGCCGGTGCTGTGCCAGGACCATGGCCTGAC
CCCGGACCAAGTGGTGGCTATCGCCAGCAACATTGGCGGCAAGCAAGCGCTCGAAACGGTGCAGCGGCTG
TTGCCGGTGCTGTGCCAGGACCATGGCCTCACACCCGATCAGGTCGTGGCTATCGCCAGCAACAATGGCG
GCAAGCAAGCGCTCGAAACGGTGCAGCGGCTGTTGCCGGTGCTGTGCCAGGACCATGGCCTGACCCCGGA
CCAAGTGGTGGCTATCGCCAGCAACATTGGCGGCAAGCAAGCGCTCGAAACGGTGCAGCGGCTGTTGCCG
GTGCTGTGCCAGGACCATGGCCTGACCCCGGACCAAGTGGTGGCTATCGCCAGCAACAATGGCGGCAAGC
AAGCGCTCGAAACGGTGCAGCGGCTGTTGCCGGTGCTGTGCCAGGACCATGGCCTGACCCCGGACCAAGT
GGTGGCTATCGCCAGCAACAATGGCGGCAAGCAAGCGCTCGAAACGGTGCAGCGGCTGTTGCCGGTGCTG
TGCCAGGACCATGGCCTGACCCCGGACCAAGTGGTGGCTATCGCCAGCAACAATGGCGGCAAGCAAGCGC
TCGAAACGGTGCAGCGGCTGTTGCCGGTGCTGTGCCAGGACCATGGCCTGACCCCGGACCAAGTGGTGGC
TATCGCCAGCAACAATGGCGGCAAGCAAGCGCTCGAAACGGTGCAGCGGCTGTTGCCGGTGCTGTGCCAG
GACCATGGCCTGACCCCGGACCAAGTGGTGGCTATCGCCAGCAACAATGGCGGCAAGCAAGCGCTCGAAA
CGGTGCAGCGGCTGTTGCCGGTGCTGTGCCAGGACCATGGCCTGACCCCGGACCAAGTGGTGGCTATCGC
CAGCAACATTGGCGGCAAGCAAGCGCTCGAAAGCATTGTGGCCCAGCTGAGCCGGCCTGATCCGGCGTTG
GCCGCGTTGACCAACGATCACCTGGTGGCCCTGGCCTGCCTGGGCGGTCGTCCGGCCCTGGATGCGGTGA
AGAAAGGCCTGGGTGGATCCGGCAGCTACGCCCTGGGTCCGTATCAGATTAGCGCCCCGCAGCTGCCAGC
TTACAATGGTCAGACCGTGGGTACCTTCTACTATGTGAACGACGCGGGCGGTCTGGAGAGCAAGGTGTTT
AGCAGCGGCGGTCCAACCCCGTACCCAAACTATGCCAATGCCGGTCATGTGGAGGGTCAGAGCGCCCTGT
TCATGCGTGATAACGGCATCAGCGAGGGTCTGGTGTTCCACAACAACCCGGAAGGCACCTGCGGTTTTTG
CGTGAACATGACCGAGACCCTGCTGCCGGAAAACGCGAAAATGACCGTGGTGCCGCCGGAAGGTTCTGGC
GGCTCAACTAATCTGAGCGACATCATTGAGAAGGAGACTGGGAAACAGCTGGTCATTCAGGAGTCCATCC
TGATGCTGCCTGAGGAGGTGGAGGAAGTGATCGGCAACAAGCCAGAGTCTGACATCCTGGTGCACACCGC
CTACGACGAGTCCACAGATGAGAATGTGATGCTGCTGACCTCTGACGCCCCCGAGTATAAGCCTTGGGCC
CTGGTCATCCAGGATTCTAACGGCGAGAATAAGATCAAGATGCTGTGATAAGGGGTCTTTGTCCTCTGTA
CTGTCTCTCTCCTTGCCCCTAACCCAAAAAGCTTCATTTTTCTGTGTAGGCTGCACAAGAGCCTTGATTG
AAGATATATTCTTTCTGAACAGTATTTAAGGTTTCCAATAAAATGTACACCCCTCAGAA
